>Addgene plasmid #107010 | pGL3 3'UTR reporter MUT 1.3 kb CD274 Hs 3'UTR Final | addgene full sequence | sequence record 206329 | Addgene NGS Result
CCATTCAGGCTGCGCAACTGTTGGGAAGGGCGATCGGTGCGGGCCTCTTCGCTATTACGCCAGCCCAAGC
TACCATGATAAGTAAGTAATATTAAGGTACGGGAGGTACTTGGAGCGGCCGCAATAAAATATCTTTATTT
TCATTACATCTGTGTGTTGGTTTTTTGTGTGAATCGATAGTACTAACATACGCTCTCCATCAAAACAAAA
CGAAACAAAACAAACTAGCAAAATAGGCTGTCCCCAGTGCAAGTGCAGGTGCCAGAACATTTCTCTATCG
ATAGGTACCGAGCTCTTACGCGTGCTAGCCCGGGCTCGAGATCTGCGATCTGCATCTCAATTAGTCAGCA
ACCATAGTCCCGCCCCTAACTCCGCCCATCCCGCCCCTAACTCCGCCCAGTTCCGCCCATTCTCCGCCCC
ATCGCTGACTAATTTTTTTTATTTATGCAGAGGCCGAGGCCGCCTCGGCCTCTGAGCTATTCCAGAAGTA
GTGAGGAGGCTTTTTTGGAGGCCTAGGCTTTTGCAAAAAGCTTGGCATTCCGGTACTGTTGGTAAAGCCA
CCATGGAAGACGCCAAAAACATAAAGAAAGGCCCGGCGCCATTCTATCCGCTGGAAGATGGAACCGCTGG
AGAGCAACTGCATAAGGCTATGAAGAGATACGCCCTGGTTCCTGGAACAATTGCTTTTACAGATGCACAT
ATCGAGGTGGACATCACTTACGCTGAGTACTTCGAAATGTCCGTTCGGTTGGCAGAAGCTATGAAACGAT
ATGGGCTGAATACAAATCACAGAATCGTCGTATGCAGTGAAAACTCTCTTCAATTCTTTATGCCGGTGTT
GGGCGCGTTATTTATCGGAGTTGCAGTTGCGCCCGCGAACGACATTTATAATGAACGTGAATTGCTCAAC
AGTATGGGCATTTCGCAGCCTACCGTGGTGTTCGTTTCCAAAAAGGGGTTGCAAAAAATTTTGAACGTGC
AAAAAAAGCTCCCAATCATCCAAAAAATTATTATCATGGATTCTAAAACGGATTACCAGGGATTTCAGTC
GATGTACACGTTCGTCACATCTCATCTACCTCCCGGTTTTAATGAATACGATTTTGTGCCAGAGTCCTTC
GATAGGGACAAGACAATTGCACTGATCATGAACTCCTCTGGATCTACTGGTCTGCCTAAAGGTGTCGCTC
TGCCTCATAGAACTGCCTGCGTGAGATTCTCGCATGCCAGAGATCCTATTTTTGGCAATCAAATCATTCC
GGATACTGCGATTTTAAGTGTTGTTCCATTCCATCACGGTTTTGGAATGTTTACTACACTCGGATATTTG
ATATGTGGATTTCGAGTCGTCTTAATGTATAGATTTGAAGAAGAGCTGTTTCTGAGGAGCCTTCAGGATT
ACAAGATTCAAAGTGCGCTGCTGGTGCCAACCCTATTCTCCTTCTTCGCCAAAAGCACTCTGATTGACAA
ATACGATTTATCTAATTTACACGAAATTGCTTCTGGTGGCGCTCCCCTCTCTAAGGAAGTCGGGGAAGCG
GTTGCCAAGAGGTTCCATCTGCCAGGTATCAGGCAAGGATATGGGCTCACTGAGACTACATCAGCTATTC
TGATTACACCCGAGGGGGATGATAAACCGGGCGCGGTCGGTAAAGTTGTTCCATTTTTTGAAGCGAAGGT
TGTGGATCTGGATACCGGGAAAACGCTGGGCGTTAATCAAAGAGGCGAACTGTGTGTGAGAGGTCCTATG
ATTATGTCCGGTTATGTAAACAATCCGGAAGCGACCAACGCCTTGATTGACAAGGATGGATGGCTACATT
CTGGAGACATAGCTTACTGGGACGAAGACGAACACTTCTTCATCGTTGACCGCCTGAAGTCTCTGATTAA
GTACAAAGGCTATCAGGTGGCTCCCGCTGAATTGGAATCCATCTTGCTCCAACACCCCAACATCTTCGAC
GCAGGTGTCGCAGGTCTTCCCGACGATGACGCCGGTGAACTTCCCGCCGCCGTTGTTGTTTTGGAGCACG
GAAAGACGATGACGGAAAAAGAGATCGTGGATTACGTCGCCAGTCAAGTAACAACCGCGAAAAAGTTGCG
CGGAGGAGTTGTGTTTGTGGACGAAGTACCGAAAGGTCTTACCGGAAAACTCGACGCAAGAAAAATCAGA
GAGATCCTCATAAAGGCCAAGAAGGGCGGAAAGATCGCCGTGTAATTCTAGAGAAAAATAACACTGGAAT
TCCTTTTCTAGCATTATATGTATTCCTGATTTGCCTTTGCCATATAATCTAATGCTTGTTTATATAGTGT
CTGGTATTGTTTAACAGTTCTGTCTTTTCTATGTAAATGCCACTAAATTTTAAATTCATACCTTTCCATG
ATTCAAAATTCAAAAGATCCCATGGGAGATGGTTGGAAAATCTCCACTTCATCCTCCAAGCCATTCAAGT
TTCCTTTCCAGAAGCAACTGCTACTGCCTTTCATTCATATGTTCTTCTAAAGATAGTCTACATTTGGAAA
TGTATGTTAAAAGCACGTATTTTTAAAATTTTTTTCCTAAATAGTAACACATTGTATGTCTGCTGTGTAC
TTTGCTATTTTTATGTATTTTAGTGTTTCTTATATAGCAGATGGAATGAATTTGAAGTTCCCAGGGCTGA
GGATCCATGCCTTCTTTGTTTCTAAGTTATCTTTCCCATAGCTTTTCATTATCTTTCATATGATCCAGTA
TATGTTAAATATGTCCTACATATACATGTAGACAACCACCATTTGTTAAGTATTTGCTCTAGGACAGAGT
TTGGATTTGTTTATGTTTGCTCAAAAGGAGACCCATGGGCTCTCCAGGGTGCACTGAGTCAATCTAGTCC
TAAAAAGCAATCTTATTATTAACTCTGTATGACAGAATCATGTCTGGAACTTTTGTTTTCTGCTTTCTGT
CAAGTATAAACTTCACTTTGATGCTGTACTTGCAAAATCACATTTTCTTTCTGGAAATTCCGGCAGTGTA
CCTTGACTGCTAGCTACCCTGTGCCAGAAAAGCCTCATTCGTTGTGCTTGAACCCTTGAATGCCACCAGC
TGTCATCACTACACAGCCCTCCTAAGAGGCTTCCTGGAGGTTTCGAGATTCAGATGCCCTGGGAGATCCC
AGAGTTTCCTTTCCCTCTTGGCCATATTCTGGTGTCAATGACAAGGAGTACCTTGGCTTTGCCACATGTC
AAGGCTGAAGAAACAGTGTCTCCAACAGAGCTCCTTGTGTTATCTGTTTGTACATGTGCATTTGTACAGT
AATTGGTGTGACAGTGTTCTTTGTGTGAATTACAGGCAAGAATTGTGGCTGAGCAAGGCACATAGTCTAC
TCAGTCTATTCCTAAGTCCTAACTCCTCCTTGTGGTGTTGGATTTGTAAGGCACTTTATCCCTTTTGTCT
CATGTTTCATCGTAAATGGCATAGGCAGAGATGATACCTAATTCTGCATTTGATTGTCACTTTTTGTACC
TGCATTAATGTAATAAAATATTCTTATGTATTTTGTTACTTGGTACACCAGCATGTCCATTTTCTTGTTT
ATTTTGTGTTTAATAAAATGTTCAGTTTAACATCCCAGTGGAGAAAGTTACTTGGAATATTTGCGGATCC
GTCGACCGATGCCCTTGAGAGCCTTCAACCCAGTCAGCTCCTTCCGGTGGGCGCGGGGCATGACTATCGT
CGCCGCACTTATGACTGTCTTCTTTATCATGCAACTCGTAGGACAGGTGCCGGCAGCGCTCTTCCGCTTC
CTCGCTCACTGACTCGCTGCGCTCGGTCGTTCGGCTGCGGCGAGCGGTATCAGCTCACTCAAAGGCGGTA
ATACGGTTATCCACAGAATCAGGGGATAACGCAGGAAAGAACATGTGAGCAAAAGGCCAGCAAAAGGCCA
GGAACCGTAAAAAGGCCGCGTTGCTGGCGTTTTTCCATAGGCTCCGCCCCCCTGACGAGCATCACAAAAA
TCGACGCTCAAGTCAGAGGTGGCGAAACCCGACAGGACTATAAAGATACCAGGCGTTTCCCCCTGGAAGC
TCCCTCGTGCGCTCTCCTGTTCCGACCCTGCCGCTTACCGGATACCTGTCCGCCTTTCTCCCTTCGGGAA
GCGTGGCGCTTTCTCATAGCTCACGCTGTAGGTATCTCAGTTCGGTGTAGGTCGTTCGCTCCAAGCTGGG
CTGTGTGCACGAACCCCCCGTTCAGCCCGACCGCTGCGCCTTATCCGGTAACTATCGTCTTGAGTCCAAC
CCGGTAAGACACGACTTATCGCCACTGGCAGCAGCCACTGGTAACAGGATTAGCAGAGCGAGGTATGTAG
GCGGTGCTACAGAGTTCTTGAAGTGGTGGCCTAACTACGGCTACACTAGAAGAACAGTATTTGGTATCTG
CGCTCTGCTGAAGCCAGTTACCTTCGGAAAAAGAGTTGGTAGCTCTTGATCCGGCAAACAAACCACCGCT
GGTAGCGGTGGTTTTTTTGTTTGCAAGCAGCAGATTACGCGCAGAAAAAAAGGATCTCAAGAAGATCCTT
TGATCTTTTCTACGGGGTCTGACGCTCAGTGGAACGAAAACTCACGTTAAGGGATTTTGGTCATGAGATT
ATCAAAAAGGATCTTCACCTAGATCCTTTTAAATTAAAAATGAAGTTTTAAATCAATCTAAAGTATATAT
GAGTAAACTTGGTCTGACAGTTACCAATGCTTAATCAGTGAGGCACCTATCTCAGCGATCTGTCTATTTC
GTTCATCCATAGTTGCCTGACTCCCCGTCGTGTAGATAACTACGATACGGGAGGGCTTACCATCTGGCCC
CAGTGCTGCAATGATACCGCGAGACCCACGCTCACCGGCTCCAGATTTATCAGCAATAAACCAGCCAGCC
GGAAGGGCCGAGCGCAGAAGTGGTCCTGCAACTTTATCCGCCTCCATCCAGTCTATTAATTGTTGCCGGG
AAGCTAGAGTAAGTAGTTCGCCAGTTAATAGTTTGCGCAACGTTGTTGCCATTGCTACAGGCATCGTGGT
GTCACGCTCGTCGTTTGGTATGGCTTCATTCAGCTCCGGTTCCCAACGATCAAGGCGAGTTACATGATCC
CCCATGTTGTGCAAAAAAGCGGTTAGCTCCTTCGGTCCTCCGATCGTTGTCAGAAGTAAGTTGGCCGCAG
TGTTATCACTCATGGTTATGGCAGCACTGCATAATTCTCTTACTGTCATGCCATCCGTAAGATGCTTTTC
TGTGACTGGTGAGTACTCAACCAAGTCATTCTGAGAATAGTGTATGCGGCGACCGAGTTGCTCTTGCCCG
GCGTCAATACGGGATAATACCGCGCCACATAGCAGAACTTTAAAAGTGCTCATCATTGGAAAACGTTCTT
CGGGGCGAAAACTCTCAAGGATCTTACCGCTGTTGAGATCCAGTTCGATGTAACCCACTCGTGCACCCAA
CTGATCTTCAGCATCTTTTACTTTCACCAGCGTTTCTGGGTGAGCAAAAACAGGAAGGCAAAATGCCGCA
AAAAAGGGAATAAGGGCGACACGGAAATGTTGAATACTCATACTCTTCCTTTTTCAATATTATTGAAGCA
TTTATCAGGGTTATTGTCTCATGAGCGGATACATATTTGAATGTATTTAGAAAAATAAACAAATAGGGGT
TCCGCGCACATTTCCCCGAAAAGTGCCACCTG
[124 nt withheld, positions 5703-5826]
C
[91 nt withheld, positions 5828-5918]
A
[49 nt withheld, positions 5920-5968]
CCTTTGACGTTGGAGTCCACGTTCTTT
[37 nt withheld, positions 5996-6032]
ACCCTATCTCGGTCTATTCTTTTGATTTATAAGGGATTTTGCCGATTTCGGCCTATTGGTTAAAAAATGA
GCTGATTTAACAAAAATTTAACGCGAATTTTAACAAAATATTAACGCTTACAATTTGCCATTCG
Features (pLannotate 1.2.2; 10 found; start..end, strand, type, name):
    123..171     +  polyA_signal   poly(A) signal: synthetic polyadenylation signal
    185..276     +  misc_feature   pause site: RNA polymerase II transcriptional pause signal from the human α2 globin gene
    331..527     +  promoter       SV40 promoter: SV40 early promoter
    563..2215    +  CDS            luciferase: firefly luciferase; luc+; enhanced luc+ version of the luciferase gene
   3640..3772    +  CDS            TcR (fragment): tetracycline efflux protein; tet; confers resistance to tetracycline
   3952..4540    -  rep_origin     ori: high-copy-number ColE1/pMB1/pBR322/pUC origin of replication
   4711..5571    -  CDS            AmpR: β-lactamase; bla; confers resistance to ampicillin, carbenicillin, and related antibiotics
   5572..5676    -  promoter       AmpR promoter: bla
   5703..6131    +  rep_origin     f1 ori (sequence partly withheld): f1 bacteriophage origin of replication; arrow indicates direction of (+) strand synthesis
   6163..64      -  CDS            lacZα (fragment) (across the origin): LacZα fragment of β-galactosidase; lacZ fragment
