[The description below was written by a language model from this plasmid's Addgene catalogue record and pLannotate feature annotations shown in this document.]
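Description:
pGL3 3'UTR reporter MUT 1.3 kb CD274 Hs 3'UTR Final is a mammalian luciferase reporter plasmid built on the Promega pGL3 backbone, designed to test how the 3' untranslated region of human CD274 (PD-L1, B7-H1) influences expression of a linked transcript. It is propagated in E. coli through a high-copy ColE1/pUC-type origin and selected with ampicillin via the β-lactamase gene and its native promoter. An f1 bacteriophage origin is also present. Short annotated fragments of lacZα and a tetracycline resistance gene appear to be non-functional remnants.

The reporter unit consists of the SV40 early promoter driving the enhanced firefly luciferase gene (luc+). Upstream of the promoter sit a synthetic polyadenylation signal and the human α2-globin RNA polymerase II pause site, standard pGL3 elements that block read-through transcription from the backbone and so reduce background signal. The recorded insert is a 1,412 bp human CD274 segment cloned between XbaI and BamHI. It is not annotated in the feature table, but the unannotated stretch between the end of the luciferase coding sequence and the tetracycline fragment is consistent with its placement directly downstream of luciferase, where it would serve as the 3'UTR of the reporter mRNA. No polyadenylation signal downstream of the reporter is annotated. "MUT" in the name indicates a mutated version of the UTR, but the record does not state which sequences were altered.

The associated study concerns stabilisation of PD-L1 mRNA by oncogenic RAS signalling, so this construct presumably serves as the mutant comparator to a wild-type UTR reporter in transfected mammalian cells, with luciferase activity reading out UTR-dependent post-transcriptional regulation.
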