Addgene plasmid #107010: pGL3 3'UTR reporter MUT 1.3 kb CD274 Hs 3'UTR Final
Purpose: Modified Luciferase expression vector
Depositing lab: Julian Downward. Depositing organization: Francis Crick Institute. Publication: Oncogenic RAS Signaling Promotes Tumor Immunoresistance by Stabilizing PD-L1 mRNA. Coelho MA, de Carne Trecesson S, Rana S, Zecchin D, Moore C, Molina-Arcas M, East P, Spencer-Dene B, Nye E, Barnouin K, Snijders AP, Lai WS, Blackshear PJ, Downward J. Immunity. 2017 Dec 19;47(6):1083-1099.e6. doi: 10.1016/j.immuni.2017.11.016. Epub 2017 Dec 12. PubMed 29246442.
Backbone
  Vector backbone: pGL3
  Backbone manufacturer: Promega
  Vector type: Mammalian Expression, Luciferase
Growth in bacteria
  Bacterial resistance: Ampicillin, 100 μg/mL
  Growth temperature: 37°C
  Growth strain: DH5alpha
  Copy number: Unknown
Gene/Insert
  Gene/Insert name: CD274 (alt name: PD-L1, B7-H1)
  Species: H. sapiens (human)
  Insert size (bp): 1412
  Entrez Gene: CD274 (a.k.a. ADMIO5, B7-H, B7H1, PD-L1, PDCD1L1, PDCD1LG1, PDL1, hPD-L1)
  Cloning method: Restriction Enzyme; 5′ cloning site XbaI (unknown if destroyed); 3′ cloning site BamHI (unknown if destroyed)
  Sequencing primers: 5′ n/a; 3′ pGL3-1: GAGCTGACTGGGTTGAAG
Terms and licenses: Academic/Nonprofit Terms; Industry Terms: Not Available to Industry
How to cite: pGL3 3'UTR reporter MUT 1.3 kb CD274 Hs 3'UTR Final was a gift from Julian Downward (Addgene plasmid # 107010 ; http://n2t.net/addgene:107010 ; RRID:Addgene_107010)
