>Addgene plasmid #107010 | pGL3 3'UTR reporter MUT 1.3 kb CD274 Hs 3'UTR Final | depositor partial sequence | sequence record 201916 | Sequence of XbaI-BamHI insert
GAAAAATAACACTGGAATTCCTTTTCTAGCATTATATGTATTCCTGATTTGCCTTTGCCATATAATCTAA
TGCTTGTTTATATAGTGTCTGGTATTGTTTAACAGTTCTGTCTTTTCTATGTAAATGCCACTAAATTTTA
AATTCATACCTTTCCATGATTCAAAATTCAAAAGATCCCATGGGAGATGGTTGGAAAATCTCCACTTCAT
CCTCCAAGCCATTCAAGTTTCCTTTCCAGAAGCAACTGCTACTGCCTTTCATTCATATGTTCTTCTAAAG
ATAGTCTACATTTGGAAATGTATGTTAAAAGCACGTATTTTTAAAATTTTTTTCCTAAATAGTAACACAT
TGTATGTCTGCTGTGTACTTTGCTATTTTTATGTATTTTAGTGTTTCTTATATAGCAGATGGAATGAATT
TGAAGTTCCCAGGGCTGAGGATCCATGCCTTCTTTGTTTCTAAGTTATCTTTCCCATAGCTTTTCATTAT
CTTTCATATGATCCAGTATATGTTAAATATGTCCTACATATACATGTAGACAACCACCATTTGTTAAGTA
TTTGCTCTAGGACAGAGTTTGGATTTGTTTATGTTTGCTCAAAAGGAGACCCATGGGCTCTCCAGGGTGC
ACTGAGTCAATCTAGTCCTAAAAAGCAATCTTATTATTAACTCTGTATGACAGAATCATGTCTGGAACTT
TTGTTTTCTGCTTTCTGTCAAGTATAAACTTCACTTTGATGCTGTACTTGCAAAATCACATTTTCTTTCT
GGAAATTCCGGCAGTGTACCTTGACTGCTAGCTACCCTGTGCCAGAAAAGCCTCATTCGTTGTGCTTGAA
CCCTTGAATGCCACCAGCTGTCATCACTACACAGCCCTCCTAAGAGGCTTCCTGGAGGTTTCGAGATTCA
GATGCCCTGGGAGATCCCAGAGTTTCCTTTCCCTCTTGGCCATATTCTGGTGTCAATGACAAGGAGTACC
TTGGCTTTGCCACATGTCAAGGCTGAAGAAACAGTGTCTCCAACAGAGCTCCTTGTGTTATCTGTTTGTA
CATGTGCATTTGTACAGTAATTGGTGTGACAGTGTTCTTTGTGTGAATTACAGGCAAGAATTGTGGCTGA
GCAAGGCACATAGTCTACTCAGTCTATTCCTAAGTCCTAACTCCTCCTTGTGGTGTTGGATTTGTAAGGC
ACTTTATCCCTTTTGTCTCATGTTTCATCGTAAATGGCATAGGCAGAGATGATACCTAATTCTGCATTTG
ATTGTCACTTTTTGTACCTGCATTAATGTAATAAAATATTCTTATGTATTTTGTTACTTGGTACACCAGC
ATGTCCATTTTCTTGTTTATTTTGTGTTTAATAAAATGTTCAGTTTAACATCCCAGTGGAGAAAGTTACT
TGGAATATTTGC
